Addgene plasmid #214548: AiP1834 - pAAV-AiE2487m-minBG-SYFP2-WPRE-BGHpA
Purpose: AiE2487m is an enhancer sequence, designed to drive AAV-mediated transgene expression in specific populations of brain cells
Depositing lab: Allen Institute for Brain Science & Bosiljka Tasic. Depositing organization: Allen Institute. Publication: A suite of enhancer AAVs and transgenic mouse lines for genetic access to cortical cell types. Ben-Simon Y, Hooper M, Narayan S, Daigle TL, Dwivedi D, Way SW, Oster A, Stafford DA, Mich JK, Taormina MJ, Martinez RA, Opitz-Araya X, Roth JR, Alexander JR, Allen S, Amster A, Arbuckle J, Ayala A, Baker PM, Bakken TE, Barcelli T, Barta S, Bendrick J, Bertagnolli D, Bielstein C, Bishwakarma P, Bowlus J, Boyer G, Brouner K, Casian B, Casper T, Chakka AB, Chakrabarty R, Chance RK, Chavan S, Clark M, Colbert K, Collman F, Daniel S, Departee M, DiValentin P, Donadio N, Dotson N, Egdorf T, Fliss T, Gabitto M, Garcia J, Gary A, Gasperini M, Gloe J, Goldy J, Gore BB, Graybuck L, Greisman N, Haeseleer F, Halterman C, Haradon Z, Hastings SD, Helback O, Ho W, Hockemeyer D, Huang C, Huff S, Hunker A, Johansen N, Jones D, Juneau Z, Kalmbach B, Kannan M, Khem S, Kussick E, Kutsal R, Larsen R, Lee C, Lee AY, Leibly M, Lenz GH, Li S, Liang E, Lusk N, Madigan Z, Malloy J, Malone J, McCue R, Melchor J, Mollenkopf T, Moosman S, Morin E, Newman D, Ng L, Ngo K, Omstead V, Otto S, Oyama A, Pena N, Pham T, Phillips E, Pom CA, Potekhina L, Ransford S, Ray PL, Rette D, Reynoldson C, Rimorin C, Rocha D, Ruiz A, Sanchez REA, Sawyer L, Sedeno-Cortes A, Sevigny JP, Shapovalova N, Shepard N, Shulga L, Sigler AR, Siverts L, Soliman S, Somasundaram S, Staats B, Stewart K, Szelenyi E, Tieu M, Trader C, Tran A, van Velthoven CTJ, Walker M, Wang Y, Weed N, Wirthlin M, Wood T, Wynalda B, Yao Z, Zhou T, Ariza J, Dee N, Reding M, Ronellenfitch K, Mufti S, Sunkin SM, Smith KA, Esposito L, Waters J, Thyagarajan B, Yao S, Lein ES, Zeng H, Levi BP, Ngai J, Ting JT, Tasic B. Cell. 2025 May 16:S0092-8674(25)00513-6. doi: 10.1016/j.cell.2025.05.002. PubMed 40403729.
Backbone
  Vector backbone: pAAV2
  Vector type: AAV
Growth in bacteria
  Bacterial resistance: Ampicillin, 100 μg/mL
  Growth temperature: 37°C
  Growth strain: NEB Stable
  Copy number: High Copy
Gene/Insert
  Gene/Insert name: SYFP2
  Species: Synthetic
  Promoter: minBG
  Cloning method: Gibson Cloning
Terms and licenses: Academic/Nonprofit Terms; Industry Terms: Not Available to Industry
Depositor comments: 5' Cloning Site: SgrAI (destroyed), 3' Cloning Site: SgrAI (destroyed). Please visit https://doi.org/10.1101/2024.06.10.597244 for bioRxiv preprint.
How to cite: AiP1834 - pAAV-AiE2487m-minBG-SYFP2-WPRE-BGHpA was a gift from Allen Institute for Brain Science & Bosiljka Tasic (Addgene plasmid # 214548 ; http://n2t.net/addgene:214548 ; RRID:Addgene_214548)
