[The description below was written by a language model from this plasmid's Addgene catalogue record and pLannotate feature annotations shown in this document.]
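Description:
AiP1834 - pAAV-AiE2487m-minBG-SYFP2-WPRE-BGHpA is an AAV transfer plasmid built on a pAAV2 backbone, made to package an enhancer-driven fluorescent reporter into recombinant adeno-associated virus for delivery to brain tissue. In bacteria it is maintained as a high-copy plasmid through a ColE1/pUC-type origin and selected with ampicillin via the β-lactamase gene and its own promoter. The annotation also finds an f1 phage origin and small remnants of the pBR322 bom and rop regions, which are backbone leftovers rather than functional payload.

The expression cassette lies between AAV2 inverted terminal repeats, the cis elements required for replication and encapsidation of the vector genome. The downstream ITR is annotated in full, whereas the upstream one is detected only as two short fragments, which may reflect the difficulty of sequencing and annotating these hairpin repeats. According to the catalogue entry, the AiE2487m enhancer sits upstream of minBG, a minimal promoter (understood to be beta-globin derived) that has little activity alone, so transcription depends on the cell-type specificity of the enhancer. Neither element is annotated in the feature table, but an unannotated stretch between the upstream ITR and the reporter is where they would be located. The reporter is SYFP2, a rapidly maturing monomeric yellow fluorescent protein derived from Aequorea victoria. It is followed by a WPRE, detected as two fragments, which enhances transcript stability and expression, and by the bovine growth hormone polyadenylation signal.

The construct belongs to a collection of enhancer AAVs for genetic access to cortical cell types and serves to label, and evaluate the specificity of, the brain cell population targeted by AiE2487m. The record does not state which population that is.
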