Features (pLannotate 1.2.2; 14 found; start..end, strand, type, name):
    250..299     -  misc_feature   bom (fragment): basis of mobility region from pBR322
    401..436     -  CDS            rop (fragment): Rop protein, which maintains plasmids at low copy number; rop
    531..635     +  promoter       AmpR promoter: bla
    636..1496    +  CDS            AmpR: β-lactamase; bla; confers resistance to ampicillin, carbenicillin, and related antibiotics
   1667..2255    +  rep_origin     ori: high-copy-number ColE1/pMB1/pBR322/pUC origin of replication
   2328..2355    +  repeat_region  AAV2 ITR (fragment): inverted terminal repeat of adeno-associated virus serotype 2 inverted
   2384..2411    +  repeat_region  AAV2 ITR (fragment): inverted terminal repeat of adeno-associated virus serotype 2 inverted
   3259..3975    +  CDS            SYFP2: SYFP2 is a basic (constitutively fluorescent) yellow fluorescent protein published in 2006, derived from Aequorea victoria. It is reported to be a very rapidly-maturing monomer with moderate acid sensitivity.
   4015..4172    +  misc_feature   WPRE (fragment): woodchuck hepatitis virus posttranscriptional regulatory element
   4178..4258    +  misc_feature   WPRE (fragment): woodchuck hepatitis virus posttranscriptional regulatory element
   4275..4386    +  polyA_signal   bGH poly(A) signal: bovine growth hormone polyadenylation signal
   4504..4644    +  repeat_region  AAV2 ITR: inverted terminal repeat of adeno-associated virus serotype 2 inverted
   4649..4700    -  misc_feature   bom (fragment): basis of mobility region from pBR322
   4719..249     +  rep_origin     f1 ori (across the origin) (sequence partly withheld): f1 bacteriophage origin of replication; arrow indicates direction of (+) strand synthesis
>Addgene plasmid #214548 | AiP1834 - pAAV-AiE2487m-minBG-SYFP2-WPRE-BGHpA | addgene full sequence | sequence record 432565 | Addgene NGS Result
[59 nt withheld, positions 1-59]
CCTTTGACGTTGGAGTCCACGTTCTTT
[37 nt withheld, positions 87-123]
ACTCTATCTCGGGCTATTCTTTTGATTTATAAGGGATTTTGCCGATTTCGGTCTATTGGTTAAAAAATGA
GCTGATTTAACAAAAATTTAACGCGAATTTTAACAAAATATTAACGTTTACAATTTTATGGTGCACTCTC
AGTACAATCTGCTCTGATGCCGCATAGTTAAGCCAGCCCCGACACCCGCCAACACCCGCTGACGCGCCCT
GACGGGCTTGTCTGCTCCCGGCATCCGCTTACAGACAAGCTGTGACCGTCTCCGGGAGCTGCATGTGTCA
GAGGTTTTCACCGTCATCACCGAAACGCGCGAGACGAAAGGGCCTCGTGATACGCCTATTTTTATAGGTT
AATGTCATGATAATAATGGTTTCTTAGACGTCAGGTGGCACTTTTCGGGGAAATGTGCGCGGAACCCCTA
TTTGTTTATTTTTCTAAATACATTCAAATATGTATCCGCTCATGAGACAATAACCCTGATAAATGCTTCA
ATAATATTGAAAAAGGAAGAGTATGAGTATTCAACATTTCCGTGTCGCCCTTATTCCCTTTTTTGCGGCA
TTTTGCCTTCCTGTTTTTGCTCACCCAGAAACGCTGGTGAAAGTAAAAGATGCTGAAGATCAGTTGGGTG
CACGAGTGGGTTACATCGAACTGGATCTCAACAGCGGTAAGATCCTTGAGAGTTTTCGCCCCGAAGAACG
TTTTCCAATGATGAGCACTTTTAAAGTTCTGCTATGTGGCGCGGTATTATCCCGTATTGACGCCGGGCAA
GAGCAACTCGGTCGCCGCATACACTATTCTCAGAATGACTTGGTTGAGTACTCACCAGTCACAGAAAAGC
ATCTTACGGATGGCATGACAGTAAGAGAATTATGCAGTGCTGCCATAACCATGAGTGATAACACTGCGGC
CAACTTACTTCTGACAACGATCGGAGGACCGAAGGAGCTAACCGCTTTTTTGCACAACATGGGGGATCAT
GTAACTCGCCTTGATCGTTGGGAACCGGAGCTGAATGAAGCCATACCAAACGACGAGCGTGACACCACGA
TGCCTGTAGCAATGGCAACAACGTTGCGCAAACTATTAACTGGCGAACTACTTACTCTAGCTTCCCGGCA
ACAATTAATAGACTGGATGGAGGCGGATAAAGTTGCAGGACCACTTCTGCGCTCGGCCCTTCCGGCTGGC
TGGTTTATTGCTGATAAATCTGGAGCCGGTGAGCGTGGGTCTCGCGGTATCATTGCAGCACTGGGGCCAG
ATGGTAAGCCCTCCCGTATCGTAGTTATCTACACGACGGGGAGTCAGGCAACTATGGATGAACGAAATAG
ACAGATCGCTGAGATAGGTGCCTCACTGATTAAGCATTGGTAACTGTCAGACCAAGTTTACTCATATATA
CTTTAGATTGATTTAAAACTTCATTTTTAATTTAAAAGGATCTAGGTGAAGATCCTTTTTGATAATCTCA
TGACCAAAATCCCTTAACGTGAGTTTTCGTTCCACTGAGCGTCAGACCCCGTAGAAAAGATCAAAGGATC
TTCTTGAGATCCTTTTTTTCTGCGCGTAATCTGCTGCTTGCAAACAAAAAAACCACCGCTACCAGCGGTG
GTTTGTTTGCCGGATCAAGAGCTACCAACTCTTTTTCCGAAGGTAACTGGCTTCAGCAGAGCGCAGATAC
CAAATACTGTTCTTCTAGTGTAGCCGTAGTTAGGCCACCACTTCAAGAACTCTGTAGCACCGCCTACATA
CCTCGCTCTGCTAATCCTGTTACCAGTGGCTGCTGCCAGTGGCGATAAGTCGTGTCTTACCGGGTTGGAC
TCAAGACGATAGTTACCGGATAAGGCGCAGCGGTCGGGCTGAACGGGGGGTTCGTGCACACAGCCCAGCT
TGGAGCGAACGACCTACACCGAACTGAGATACCTACAGCGTGAGCTATGAGAAAGCGCCACGCTTCCCGA
AGGGAGAAAGGCGGACAGGTATCCGGTAAGCGGCAGGGTCGGAACAGGAGAGCGCACGAGGGAGCTTCCA
GGGGGAAACGCCTGGTATCTTTATAGTCCTGTCGGGTTTCGCCACCTCTGACTTGAGCGTCGATTTTTGT
GATGCTCGTCAGGGGGGCGGAGCCTATGGAAAAACGCCAGCAACGCGGCCTTTTTACGGTTCCTGGCCTT
TTGCTGGCCTTTTGCTCACATGTCCTGCAGGCAGCTGCGCGCTCGCTCGCTCACTGAGGCCGCCCGGGCG
TCGGGCGACCTTTGGTCGCCCGGCCTCAGTGAGCGAGCGAGCGCGCAGAGAGGGAGTGGCCAACTCCATC
ACTAGGGGTTCCTGCGGCCGCACGCGTTGTAAGAGTAATAATCGATGCAATTGGAGATAGATCAAGCCAT
CTAAGCCAGTCTTGAAAAGATCAGTTTCTATGATTTTCTAAGAAAAGATTTCTATGATTTGTGGTTCCTA
AATTTTATATAAAACCACATGTGTATATATGAAATTAAGTCAGAAGTGAAGTTATCCAGGGGGAGAACAG
GGACAAATGTGAGGGAGTGTGGAAGGAAGGGACAGCAGGACATACACTAGAGATGCAGTAAACACCTGTC
TGAAATGTTAAAAAATAAAATACAAAAGAAAGAGTGCTAGAGAAAGCGAATGAGATCAAAGCATATTATC
CATCCCTGTGCTCTCTTTTGATCTGGGTTGCTGTGACAAAATGCCTAGCAAACAGCACAGCAGGACGGGA
AAGGGCTTGGCTTTCAATCGCAGGCTACCATCTGTCATGTCAGGGAAGACAAGGCAGAAACACATGCAAC
TAATCACATGACTCCCACAGTCAAGAGCGGAGACTAAAGAAAGCCCCCACACTGCCTATAGCTGGCTTAG
CACCCAGCCGGCTTCTTCTACTCTCATGTAATCCAGGCCTTGCCCAGAGAATGAATGGCACCACCAACAA
TGAAATACGTCTTCCTATCAAGCTAATAATCAAGACATGCCCACGGGTCAATGTGCTCTACTTAGTTCTC
CCTGTTAGGCTCTTTCCCCAATGACGGAGCTCGGGCTGGGCATAAAAGTCAGGGCAGAGCCATCTATTGC
TTACATTTGCTTCTGGGATCCAGATCTTTCGAAGCTAGCGCTACCGGTCGCCACCATGGTGAGCAAGGGC
GAGGAGCTGTTCACCGGGGTGGTGCCCATCCTGGTCGAGCTGGACGGCGACGTAAACGGCCACAAGTTCA
GCGTGTCCGGCGAGGGCGAGGGCGATGCCACCTACGGCAAGCTGACCCTGAAGCTGATCTGCACCACCGG
CAAGCTGCCCGTGCCCTGGCCCACCCTCGTGACCACCCTGGGCTACGGCGTGCAGTGCTTCGCCCGCTAC
CCCGACCACATGAAGCAGCACGACTTCTTCAAGTCCGCCATGCCCGAAGGCTACGTCCAGGAGCGCACCA
TCTTCTTCAAGGACGACGGCAACTACAAGACCCGCGCCGAGGTGAAGTTCGAGGGCGACACCCTGGTGAA
CCGCATCGAGCTGAAGGGCATCGACTTCAAGGAGGACGGCAACATCCTGGGGCACAAGCTGGAGTACAAC
TACAACAGCCACAACGTCTATATCACCGCCGACAAGCAGAAGAACGGCATCAAGGCCAACTTCAAGATCC
GCCACAACATCGAGGACGGCGGCGTGCAGCTCGCCGACCACTACCAGCAGAACACCCCCATCGGCGACGG
CCCCGTGCTGCTGCCCGACAACCACTACCTGAGCTACCAGTCCAAGCTGAGCAAAGACCCCAACGAGAAG
CGCGATCACATGGTCCTGCTGGAGTTCGTGACCGCCGCCGGGATCACTCTCGGCATGGACGAGCTGTACA
AGTAAGTCGACGGCGCGCCGCGGCCGCGAATTCGATATCATAATCAACCTCTGGATTACAAAATTTGTGA
AAGATTGACTGGTATTCTTAACTATGTTGCTCCTTTTACGCTATGTGGATACGCTGCTTTAATGCCTTTG
TATCATGCTATTGCTTCCCGTATGGCTTTCATTTTCTCCTCCTTGTATAAATCCTGGTTAGTTCTTGCCA
CGGCGGAACTCATCGCCGCCTGCCTTGCCCGCTGCTGGACAGGGGCTCGGCTGTTGGGCACTGACAATTC
CGTGGCTCGAGAGATCTTCGACTGTGCCTTCTAGTTGCCAGCCATCTGTTGTTTGCCCCTCCCCCGTGCC
TTCCTTGACCCTGGAAGGTGCCACTCCCACTGTCCTTTCCTAATAAAATGAGGAAATTGCATCGCATTGT
CTGAGTAGGTGTCATTCTATTCTGGGGGGTGGGGTGGGGCAGGACAGCAAGGGGGAGGATTGGGAAGACA
ATAGCAGGCATGAGATCTCACGTGCGGACCGAGCGGCCGCAGGAACCCCTAGTGATGGAGTTGGCCACTC
CCTCTCTGCGCGCTCGCTCGCTCACTGAGGCCGGGCGACCAAAGGTCGCCCGACGCCCGGGCTTTGCCCG
GGCGGCCTCAGTGAGCGAGCGAGCGCGCAGCTGCCTGCAGGGGCGCCTGATGCGGTATTTTCTCCTTACG
CATCTGTGCGGTATTTCACACCGCATA
[95 nt withheld, positions 4701-4795]
T
[46 nt withheld, positions 4797-4842]
C
[82 nt withheld, positions 4844-4925]
